>Addgene plasmid #241462 | pMIHP-10519 E.HA.FLAG | addgene full sequence | sequence record 481851 | Addgene NGS Result
TTTTCCCAGTCACGACGTTGTAAAACGACGGCGCAAGGAATGGTGCATGCAAGGAGATGGCGCCCAACAG
TCCCCCGGCCACGGGGCCTGCCACCATACCCACGCCGAAACAAGCGCTCATGAGCCCGAAGTGGCGAGCC
CGATCTTCCCCATCGGTGATGTCGGCGATATAGGCGCCAGCAACCGCACCTGTGGCGCCGGTGATGCCGG
CCACGATGCGTCCGGCGTAGAGGCGATTAGTCCAATTTGTTAAAGACAGGATATCAGTGGTCCAGGCTCT
AGTTTTGACTCAACAATATCACCAGCTGAAGCCTATAGAGTACGAGCCATAGATAAAATAAAAGATTTTA
TTTAGTCTCCAGAAAAAGGGGGGAATGAAAGACCCCACCTGTAGGTTTGGCAAGCTAGCTTAAGTAACGC
CATTTTGCAAGGCATGGAAAATACATAACTGAGAATAGAGAAGTTCAGATCAAGGTTAGGAACAGAGAGA
CAGCAGAATATGGGCCAAACAGGATATCTGTGGTAAGCAGTTCCTGCCCCGGCTCAGGGCCAAGAACAGA
TGGTCCCCAGATGCGGTCCCGCCCTCAGCAGTTTCTAGAGAACCATCAGATGTTTCCAGGGTGCCCCAAG
GACCTGAAATGACCCTGTGCCTTATTTGAACTAACCAATCAGTTCGCTTCTCGCTTCTGTTCGCGCGCTT
CTGCTCCCCGAGCTCAATAAAAGAGCCCACAACCCCTCACTCGGCGCGCCAGTCCTCCGATAGACTGCGT
CGCCCGGGTACCCGTATTCCCAATAAAGCCTCTTGCTGTTTGCATCCGAATCGTGGACTCGCTGATCCTT
GGGAGGGTCTCCTCAGATTGATTGACTGCCCACCTCGGGGGTCTTTCATTTGGAGGTTCCACCGAGATTT
GGAGACCCCTGCCCAGGGACCACCGACCCCCCCGCCGGGAGGTAAGCTGGCCAGCGGTCGTTTCGTGTCT
GTCTCTGTCTTTGTGCGTGTTTGTGCCGGCATCTAATGTTTGCGCCTGCGTCTGTACTAGTTAGCTAACT
AGCTCTGTATCTGGCGGACCCGTGGTGGAACTGACGAGTTCTGAACACCCGGCCGCAACCCTGGGAGACG
TCCCAGGGACTTTGGGGGCCGTTTTTGTGGCCCGACCTGAGGAAGGGAGTCGATGTGGAATCCGACCCCG
TCAGGATATGTGGTTCTGGTAGGAGACGAGAACCTAAAACAGTTCCCGCCTCCGTCTGAATTTTTGCTTT
CGGTTTGGAACCGAAGCCGCGCGTCTTGTCTGCTGCAGCGCTGCAGCATCGTTCTGTGTTGTCTCTGTCT
GACTGTGTTTCTGTATTTGTCTGAAAATTAGGGCCAGACTGTTACCACTCCCTTAAGTTTGACCTTAGGT
CACTGGAAAGATGTCGAGCGGATCGCTCACAACCAGTCGGTAGATGTCAAGAAGAGACGTTGGGTTACCT
TCTGCTCTGCAGAATGGCCAACCTTTAACGTCGGATGGCCGCGAGACGGCACCTTTAACCGAGACCTCAT
CACCCAGGTTAAGATCAAGGTCTTTTCACCTGGCCCGCATGGACACCCAGACCAGGTCCCCTACATCGTG
ACCTGGGAAGCCTTGGCTTTTGACCCCCCTCCCTGGGTCAAGCCCTTTGTACACCCTAAGCCTCCGCCTC
CTCTTCCTCCATCCGCCCCGTCTCTCCCCCTTGAACCTCCTCGTTCGACCCCGCCTCGATCCTCCCTTTA
TCCAGCCCTCACTCCTTCTCTAGGCGCCGGAATTCCGAACAGTCTTCCGTAATAGAAGACACAAGGCTCG
AGCGGGATCAATTCCGCCCCCCCCCTAACGTTACTGGCCGAAGCCGCTTGGAATAAGGCCGGTGTGCGTT
TGTCTATATGTTATTTTCCACCATATTGCCGTCTTTTGGCAATGTGAGGGCCCGGAAACCTGGCCCTGTC
TTCTTGACGAGCATTCCTAGGGGTCTTTCCCCTCTCGCCAAAGGAATGCAAGGTCTGTTGAATGTCGTGA
AGGAAGCAGTTCCTCTGGAAGCTTCTTGAAGACAAACAACGTCTGTAGCGACCCTTTGCAGGCAGCGGAA
CCCCCCACCTGGCGACAGGTGCCTCTGCGGCCAAAAGCCACGTGTATAAGATACACCTGCAAAGGCGGCA
CAACCCCAGTGCCACGTTGTGAGTTGGATAGTTGTGGAAAGAGTCAAATGGCTCTCCTCAAGCGTATTCA
ACAAGGGGCTGAAGGATGCCCAGAAGGTACCCCATTGTATGGGATCTGATCTGGGGCCTCGGTGCACATG
CTTTACATGTGTTTAGTCGAGGTTAAAAAAACGTCTAGGCCCCCCGAACCACGGGGACGTGGTTTTCCTT
TGAAAAACACGATAATACCATGCCAGAGCCTTCTAAGTCTGCACCAGCCCCTAAGAAGGGATCTAAGAAA
GCCATCTCTAAGGCGCAGAAGAAGGATGGCAAGAAGCGCAAGCGCAGCCGCAAGGAGAGCTATTCGGTGT
ACGTGTACAAGGTGCTGAAGCAAGTGCACCCCGACACCGGCATCTCCTCCAAGGCCATGGGCATCATGAA
CTCGTTCGTGAACGACATCTTCGAGCGCATCGCGAGCGAGGCGTCCCGCCTGGCGCATTACAACAAGCGC
TCGACCATCACGTCCCGGGAGATCCAGACGGCCGTGCGCCTGCTGCTGCCCGGGGAGCTGGCCAAGCACG
CCGTGTCGGAGGGCACTAAGGCCGTCACCAAGTACACCAGCTCCAAGGACCCACCGGTCGCCACCGGATC
CACGGTCGCCACCATGGGCGGGGCACCTGTGCCCTATCCAGATCCCCTGGAGCCTAGGGGAGGAGGCGGG
GGAGGGTACCCATACGATGTGCCAGATTACGCTGGAGGAGGCGGGGGAGGGGACTACAAAGACGATGACG
ACAAGGGCATGCTGATGGTGTAAGCGGCCGCGACTCTAGAGTCGACCTGCAGGCATGCAAGCTTCAGGTA
GCCGGCTAACGTTAACAACCGGTACCTCTAGAACTATAGCTAGCATGCGCAAATTTAAAGCGCTGATATC
GATAAAATAAAAGATTTTATTTAGTCTCCAGAAAAAGGGGGGAATGAAAGACCCCACCTGTAGGTTTGGC
AAGCTAGCTTAAGTAACGCCATTTTGCAAGGCATGGAAAATACATAACTGAGAATAGAGAAGTTCAGATC
AAGGTTAGGAACAGAGAGACAGCAGAATATGGGCCAAACAGGATATCTGTGGTAAGCAGTTCCTGCCCCG
GCTCAGGGCCAAGAACAGATGGTCCCCAGATGCGGTCCCGCCCTCAGCAGTTTCTAGAGAACCATCAGAT
GTTTCCAGGGTGCCCCAAGGACCTGAAATGACCCTGTGCCTTATTTGAACTAACCAATCAGTTCGCTTCT
CGCTTCTGTTCGCGCGCTTCTGCTCCCCGAGCTCAATAAAAGAGCCCACAACCCCTCACTCGGCGCGCCA
GTCCTCCGATAGACTGCGTCGCCCGGGTACCCGTGTATCCAATAAACCCTCTTGCAGTTGCATCCGACTT
GTGGTCTCGCTGTTCCTTGGGAGGGTCTCCTCTGAGTGATTGACTACCCGTCAGCGGGGGTCTTTCATGG
GTAACAGTTTCTTGAAGTTGGAGAACAACATTCTGAGGGTAGGAGTCGAATATTAAGTAATCCTGACTCA
ATTAGCCACTGTTTTGAATCCACATACTCCAATACTCCTGAAATAGTTCATTATGGACAGCGCAGAAAGA
GCTGGGGAGAATTGTGAAATTGTTATCCGCTCACAATTCCACACAACATACGAGCCGGAAGCATAAAGTG
TAAAGCCTGGGGTGCCTAATGAGTGAGCTAACTCACATTAATTGCGTTGCGCTCACTGCCCGCTTTCCAG
TCGGGAAACCTGTCGTGCCAGCTGCATTAATGAATCGGCCAACGCGCGGGGAGAGGCGGTTTGCGTATTG
GGCGCTCTTCCGCTTCCTCGCTCACTGACTCGCTGCGCTCGGTCGTTCGGCTGCGGCGAGCGGTATCAGC
TCACTCAAAGGCGGTAATACGGTTATCCACAGAATCAGGGGATAACGCAGGAAAGAACATGTGAGCAAAA
GGCCAGCAAAAGGCCAGGAACCGTAAAAAGGCCGCGTTGCTGGCGTTTTTCCATAGGCTCCGCCCCCCTG
ACGAGCATCACAAAAATCGACGCTCAAGTCAGAGGTGGCGAAACCCGACAGGACTATAAAGATACCAGGC
GTTTCCCCCTGGAAGCTCCCTCGTGCGCTCTCCTGTTCCGACCCTGCCGCTTACCGGATACCTGTCCGCC
TTTCTCCCTTCGGGAAGCGTGGCGCTTTCTCATAGCTCACGCTGTAGGTATCTCAGTTCGGTGTAGGTCG
TTCGCTCCAAGCTGGGCTGTGTGCACGAACCCCCCGTTCAGCCCGACCGCTGCGCCTTATCCGGTAACTA
TCGTCTTGAGTCCAACCCGGTAAGACACGACTTATCGCCACTGGCAGCAGCCACTGGTAACAGGATTAGC
AGAGCGAGGTATGTAGGCGGTGCTACAGAGTTCTTGAAGTGGTGGCCTAACTACGGCTACACTAGAAGAA
CAGTATTTGGTATCTGCGCTCTGCTGAAGCCAGTTACCTTCGGAAAAAGAGTTGGTAGCTCTTGATCCGG
CAAACAAACCACCGCTGGTAGCGGTGGTTTTTTTGTTTGCAAGCAGCAGATTACGCGCAGAAAAAAAGGA
TCTCAAGAAGATCCTTTGATCTTTTCTACGGGGTCTGACGCTCAGTGGAACGAAAACTCACGTTAAGGGA
TTTTGGTCATGAGATTATCAAAAAGGATCTTCACCTAGATCCTTTTAAATTAAAAATGAAGTTTTAAATC
AATCTAAAGTATATATGAGTAAACTTGGTCTGACAGTTACCAATGCTTAATCAGTGAGGCACCTATCTCA
GCGATCTGTCTATTTCGTTCATCCATAGTTGCCTGACTCCCCGTCGTGTAGATAACTACGATACGGGAGG
GCTTACCATCTGGCCCCAGTGCTGCAATGATACCGCGAGACCCACGCTCACCGGCTCCAGATTTATCAGC
AATAAACCAGCCAGCCGGAAGGGCCGAGCGCAGAAGTGGTCCTGCAACTTTATCCGCCTCCATCCAGTCT
ATTAATTGTTGCCGGGAAGCTAGAGTAAGTAGTTCGCCAGTTAATAGTTTGCGCAACGTTGTTGCCATTG
CTACAGGCATCGTGGTGTCACGCTCGTCGTTTGGTATGGCTTCATTCAGCTCCGGTTCCCAACGATCAAG
GCGAGTTACATGATCCCCCATGTTGTGCAAAAAAGCGGTTAGCTCCTTCGGTCCTCCGATCGTTGTCAGA
AGTAAGTTGGCCGCAGTGTTATCACTCATGGTTATGGCAGCACTGCATAATTCTCTTACTGTCATGCCAT
CCGTAAGATGCTTTTCTGTGACTGGTGAGTACTCAACCAAGTCATTCTGAGAATAGTGTATGCGGCGACC
GAGTTGCTCTTGCCCGGCGTCAATACGGGATAATACCGCGCCACATAGCAGAACTTTAAAAGTGCTCATC
ATTGGAAAACGTTCTTCGGGGCGAAAACTCTCAAGGATCTTACCGCTGTTGAGATCCAGTTCGATGTAAC
CCACTCGTGCACCCAACTGATCTTCAGCATCTTTTACTTTCACCAGCGTTTCTGGGTGAGCAAAAACAGG
AAGGCAAAATGCCGCAAAAAAGGGAATAAGGGCGACACGGAAATGTTGAATACTCATACTCTTCCTTTTT
CAATATTATTGAAGCATTTATCAGGGTTATTGTCTCATGAGCGGATACATATTTGAATGTATTTAGAAAA
ATAAACAAATAGGGGTTCCGCGCACATTTCCCCGAAAAGTGCCACCTGACGTCTAAGAAACCATTATTAT
CATGACATTAACCTATAAAAATAGGCGTATCACGAGGCCCTTTCGTCTCGCGCGTTTCGGTGATGACGGT
GAAAACCTCTGACACATGCAGCTCCCGGAGACGGTCACAGCTTGTCTGTAAGCGGATGCCGGGAGCAGAC
AAGCCCGTCAGGGCGCGTCAGCGGGTGTTGGCGGGTGTCGGGGCTGGCTTAACTATGCGGCATCAGAGCA
GATTGTACTGAGAGTGCACCATATGCGGTGTGAAATACCGCACAGATGCGTAAGGAGAAAATACCGCATC
AGGCGCCATTCGCCATTCAGGCTGCGCAACTGTTGGGAAGGGCGATCGGTGCGGGCCTCTTCGCTATTAC
GCCAGCTGGCGAAAGGGGGATGTGCTGCAAGGCGATTAAGTTGGGTAACGCCAGGG
Features (pLannotate 1.2.2; 21 found; start..end, strand, type, name):
     32..233     -  CDS            TcR (fragment): tetracycline efflux protein; tet; confers resistance to tetracycline
    234..332     +  CDS            env (fragment): murine leukemia virus gPr80 envelope polyprotein precursor; env; proteolytically cleaved into gp70SU and p15TM subunits
    374..890     +  LTR            5' LTR: 5' long terminal repeat from murine embryonic stem cell virus
    954..1295    +  misc_feature   MESV Ψ: packaging signal of murine embryonic stem cell virus
   1362..1778    +  CDS            gag (truncated): truncated Moloney murine leukemia virus (MMLV) gag gene lacking the start codon
   1837..2397    +  misc_feature   IRES: internal ribosome entry site (IRES) of the encephalomyocarditis virus (EMCV)
   2400..2777    +  CDS            H2bc3: H2B1B_MOUSE - Also known as Hist1h2bb Experimental evidence at protein level: Swiss-Prot protein existence level 1. Core component of nucleosome. Nucleosomes wrap and compact DNA into chromatin, limiting DNA accessibility to the cellular machineries which require DNA as a template. Histones thereby play a central role in transcription regulation, DNA repair, DNA replication and chromosomal stability. DNA accessibility is regulated via a complex set of post-translational modifications of histones, also called histone code, and nucleosome remodeling. From Mus musculus (Mouse).
   2877..2903    +  CDS            3xHA (fragment): three tandem HA epitope tags
   2921..2941    +  CDS            3xFLAG (fragment): three tandem FLAG® epitope tags
   2974..3004    +  misc_feature   MCS (fragment): pUC18/19 multiple cloning site
   3124..3638    +  LTR            3' LTR: 3' long terminal repeat from murine embryonic stem cell virus
   3800..3816    -  protein_bind   lac operator: The lac repressor binds to the lac operator to inhibit transcription in E. coli. This inhibition can be relieved by adding lactose or isopropyl-β-D-thiogalactopyranoside (IPTG). lac repressor encoded by lacI
   3824..3854    -  promoter       lac promoter: promoter for the E. coli lac operon
   3869..3890    -  protein_bind   CAP binding site: CAP binding activates transcription in the presence of cAMP. E. coli catabolite activator protein
   3903..3995    -  CDS            lacI (fragment): lac repressor; lacI; The lac repressor binds to the lac operator to inhibit transcription in E. coli. This inhibition can be relieved by adding lactose or isopropyl-β-D-thiogalactopyranoside (IPTG).
   4178..4766    -  rep_origin     ori: high-copy-number ColE1/pMB1/pBR322/pUC origin of replication
   4937..5797    -  CDS            AmpR: β-lactamase; bla; confers resistance to ampicillin, carbenicillin, and related antibiotics
   5798..5902    -  promoter       AmpR promoter: bla
   5997..6032    +  CDS            rop (fragment): Rop protein, which maintains plasmids at low copy number; rop
   6134..6233    +  misc_feature   bom (fragment): basis of mobility region from pBR322
   6239..32      -  CDS            lacZα (fragment) (across the origin): LacZα fragment of β-galactosidase; lacZ fragment
