[The description below was written by a language model from this plasmid's Addgene catalogue record and pLannotate feature annotations shown in this document.]
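Description:
pMIHP-10519 E.HA.FLAG is an empty-backbone gammaretroviral vector of the MSCV type, built on p.MIHP, which the record describes as a derivative of p.MIGII in which the GFP reporter was replaced by histone-linked epitope tags. The viral cassette is bounded by 5' and 3' long terminal repeats from murine embryonic stem cell virus and includes the MESV Ψ packaging signal with a truncated, start-codon-less MMLV gag segment. Together these allow the transcript to be packaged into retroviral particles when viral proteins are supplied in trans. In bacteria the plasmid is maintained through a high-copy ColE1/pUC-type origin and selected with ampicillin via β-lactamase. The short TcR, env, lacI, rop, bom and lacZα fragments in the annotation appear to be non-functional remnants of earlier cloning vectors. The depositor specifies recombination-reducing E. coli strains, consistent with the repeated LTRs.

No gene of interest is inserted. Downstream of the gag region sits an EMCV IRES followed by a mouse histone H2B coding sequence (H2bc3) and then short epitope sequences. The annotation detects HA and FLAG matches, and the catalogue lists E, HA and FLAG as the tag combination, although the E tag is not separately annotated. In this arrangement the LTR-driven transcript would carry any sequence cloned upstream of the IRES, while the IRES directs translation of a presumably nuclear, chromatin-associated H2B bearing a defined epitope combination. That combination serves as a protein barcode ("Flow Code") detectable by antibody staining and flow cytometry. Part of the design derives from earlier pro-code vectors. The record states that the plasmid is intended for use with mRNAs but does not elaborate.
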