Addgene plasmid #241462: pMIHP-10519 E.HA.FLAG
Purpose: (Empty Backbone) E.HA.FLAG Flow Code Plasmid This plasmid is to be used with mRNAs.
Depositing lab: Adrian Liston. Depositing organization: Babraham Institute.
Backbone
  Vector backbone: p.MIHP — made from p.MIGII with the GFP element being replaced with the histone epitopes
  Vector type: Retroviral
  Tag / fusion protein: E; HA; FLAG
Growth in bacteria
  Bacterial resistance: Ampicillin, 100 μg/mL
  Growth temperature: 30°C
  Growth strain: NEB Stable
  Copy number: Unknown
Gene/Insert
  Gene/Insert name: None
Resource information
  A portion of this plasmid was derived from a plasmid made by: The plasmids were generated using pro-code vectors received from Dr Brian Brown at Mount Sinai and we have their permission via email for these to be deposited.
Terms and licenses: Academic/Nonprofit Terms; Industry Terms: Not Available to Industry
Depositor comments: Any stbl competent cell strain can be used for growing this plasmid.
How to cite: pMIHP-10519 E.HA.FLAG was a gift from Adrian Liston (Addgene plasmid # 241462 ; http://n2t.net/addgene:241462 ; RRID:Addgene_241462)
